>Addgene plasmid #34406 | KHBD00279 | depositor partial sequence | sequence record 40973 | KHBD00279 sequence 1980 bps
ATGCTTTTGAGCAATCAGCCGGCGAATACGAAACCGCAGCAAACGCCTTCGCCGTCGCAGACGCAGAACT
TCAAGTCGAAGCTGCAGCAGCAGATTGTTTCGGCAGCGGCGGCGGCAGCGGCGAACATAGCCAACGGCAG
CAGCCATCATCATCATCATCAGAACCATCATCATCACCATCCGCTGAACAACCATCATAATCACAATCAC
AATCAGCACAACATTTCCTTCGCCACGGATTTCTCAATTGCGGCGATTATGGCGCGCGGCGGAAACGCCC
CAAGCAGCCGCGAACCTTCGGAACGCAGTCTGAGTCCCGCATCTGTGGAGCGCTATTCAGGCCAGGATGC
GGACGATGATGTTGACGTTGATGTGGTCGACTGCAGTGACTCGGAAATGCCGTCGGCAACTGCGGCAGCA
GCAGCGGCGGCAACAACAGCAGCGGCTGCAGCGGCAGCATTGCAGGCGCAGCAACAAGCGCGTCAGGCAT
TGCGTGTTGCACAGCAACAACAGCAGCAGCAGCAACAACAAAGGCAGCAGACACATCACCACGCAACAAC
TGGCAAGCAACAACGCCAACATCACAATCATCACAGCAGCAACACCAACAACAGCAGCAACTCAGGCAAC
AGCAACACCAACAGCAAATCAAGCAGCCAGCGAGGGCGTTCTGCTGCCGCAGTGGGAGCCGCTGCCACGC
CCTCGCCACCGCCGCCCCCGCCCTCGCAAAGTCCGGAGGAACTCGAACGCCTGTCGCCAGAGGAATCACC
AGCCCAGCAGCCCACGCCCAAGATAGTGGGCTCGTGCAACTGCGACGATCTCACGCCCGTCCAGTGCCAC
CTGGAGACCAAGGAGCTGTGGGATAAGTTCCATGAATTGGGCACTGAAATGATCATTACCAAATCGGGCA
GACGCATGTTTCCCACCGTTCGAGTGAGTTTCTCGGGTCCTTTGCGGCAAATTCAGCCAGCTGACCGATA
TGCCGTACTTTTGGATGTGGTACCACTTGATTCGCGGCGATACCGTTACGCCTACCATCGCAGTTCGTGG
CTGGTAGCCGGAAAGGCGGATCCGCCGCCACCCTCCCGCATTTACGCCCATCCGGATTGTCCTCTGAGTC
CGGAGGCACTGCGAAAACAGGTCGTCTCCTTCGAAAAGGTGAAGTTGACAAACAACGAGATGGACAAGAG
CGGACAGGTCGTGCTGAACTCAATGCACCGCTACCAGCCCAGGATCCACTTGGTCCGGTTGAGCCATGGC
CAGAGCATACCCGGCAGTCCCAAGGAGCTGCAGGATATGGACCATAAAACCTTCGTTTTCCCGGAGACCG
TATTCACGGCCGTGACGGCCTATCAGAATCAATTGATTACGAAACTGAAAATCGATTCGAATCCGTTTGC
GAAGGGATTTCGCGATTCGTCGCGTCTCAGTGACTTTGATAGGGATCCCATGGATGCGTTCTTCTTCGAC
CAGCGCATGCGTACTGCTCCCCTGCGATTCTTTCCCGATCCGCTGATGTCCCAATTGACTCCTCAGGAGG
CAGATGCCGCATCAATGGCGCTGTTGGAGAAAGCCCGCCAGCACTTGCAGATGTTTGGACGATCGCCGTA
CACGGAGATGTTGCTGCCACATCTGTATCAGCGATCGGCGGCACCGCCGCCGCCCCCACCGGCCCCCCAC
CTCAGCGCCTTTCAGCTGGGAATGTGGCAGCAGCAGTGGCCCCAACTCACCGCCGGATTCCTGGCCAGCG
CCAATCAGCAGGCGGCCTTGGCCTTGGCAGCAGCGGGCGCCAATCGAACGCCACCACCTTCGATGGCGGT
GGCGCCACCAGCTCCTGCCACGCCCACCTCCTCGTGCGGTTCCGCCTCTCCGGATCTGAGGGCCAGACCC
CAACTGAATCATTATCCTCAGCGGTTCAGTCCGTATCAGGTGCCCCAGCATCAGGCATCGCCACCAGCCT
CCAATCGAGCAGAAAGTCCA
