>Addgene plasmid #34406 | KHBD00279 | addgene partial sequence | sequence record 42139 | M13-Rev 5'-CAGGAAACAGCTATGACC-3'
GATTTTATTTTGACTGATAGTGACCTGTTCGTTGCAACAAATTGATAAGCAATGCTTTCTTATAATGCCA
ACTTTGTACAAGAAAGTTGGCAATGGACTTTCTGCTCGATTGGAGGCTGGTGGCGATGCCTGATGCTGGG
GCACCTGATACGGACTGAACCGCTGAGGATAATGATTCAGTTGGGGTCTGGCCCTCAGATCCGGAGAGGC
GGAACCGCACGAGGAGGTGGGCGTGGCAGGAGCTGGTGGCGCCACCGCCATCGAAGGTGGTGGCGTTCGA
TTGGCGCCCGCTGCTGCCAAGGCCAAGGCCGCCTGCTGATTGGCGCTGGCCAGGAATCCGGCGGTGAGTT
GGGGCCACTGCTGCTGCCACATTCCCAGCTGAAAGGCGCTGAGGTGGGGGGCCGGTGGGGGCGGCGGCGG
TGCCGCCGATCGCTGATACAGATGTGGCAGCAACATCTCCGTGTACGGCGATCGTCCAAACATCTGCAAG
TGCTGGCGGGCTTTCTCCAACAGCGCCATTGATGCGGCATCTGCCTCCTGAGGAGTCAATTGGGACATCA
GCGGATCGGGAAAGAATCGCAGGGGAGCAGTACGCATGCGCTGGTCGAAGAAGAACGCATCCATGGGATC
CCTATCAAAG
