[The description below was written by a language model from this plasmid's Addgene catalogue record.]
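Description:
KHBD00279 is a Gateway clone built in the pDONR221 backbone, carrying the open reading frame of the Drosophila melanogaster gene H15 (CG6604, also known as nmr1 or Tbx20). The insert is recorded as about 1,980 bp in a backbone of roughly 2.5 kb once the Gateway cassette has been replaced. The plasmid is maintained at high copy in standard E. coli cloning strains and selected with kanamycin. Although catalogued as a donor vector, a pDONR221 derivative that has received an insert by Gateway cloning functions as an entry clone: the ORF would be expected to sit between recombination (attL-type) sites, with M13 forward and reverse primer sites flanking it for sequence verification. No feature table accompanies the record, so the exact site arrangement and junctions are not documented here.

The vector carries no promoter intended to express the insert; it serves as a shuttle for moving the coding sequence into destination vectors by LR recombination. The depositor notes that ORFs in this collection were cloned open-ended, without a stop codon, which permits in-frame C-terminal fusions to tags or domains supplied by the destination vector, and also means that a destination vector must provide the translational stop. The clone belongs to a collection associated with automated protein–DNA interaction screening of Drosophila regulatory elements. In that context, the H15 ORF would be transferred into suitable expression vectors to test its binding to fly regulatory DNA, although the record does not specify which destination vectors were used.
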