Addgene plasmid #34406: KHBD00279
Depositing lab: Bart Deplancke. Depositing organization: Swiss Federal Institute of Technology (EPFL). Publication: Automated protein-DNA interaction screening of Drosophila regulatory elements. Korneel Hens, Jean-Daniel Feuz, Alina Isakova, Antonina Lagovitina, Andreas Massouras, Julien Bryois, Patrick Callaerts, Susan E. Celniker, Bart Deplancke. Nat Methods. 2011 Oct 30;8(12):1065-70. 10.1038/nmeth.1763 PubMed 22037703.
Backbone
  Vector backbone: pDONR221
  Backbone manufacturer: Invitrogen
  Backbone size w/o insert (bp): 2536
  Vector type: Gateway Donor Vector
Growth in bacteria
  Bacterial resistance: Kanamycin, 50 μg/mL
  Growth temperature: 37°C
  Growth strain: DH5alpha
  Copy number: High Copy
Gene/Insert
  Gene/Insert name: CG6604 (alt names: FBgn0016660; H15)
  Species: D. melanogaster (fly)
  Insert size (bp): 1980
  Entrez Gene: H15 (a.k.a. Dmel_CG6604, CG6604, Dm-H15, Dmel\CG6604, Nmr, Nmr-1, Tbx20, dm-H15, nmr, nmr1, nmr[H15])
  Cloning method: Gateway Cloning
  Sequencing primers: 5′ M13F; 3′ M13R
Terms and licenses: Academic/Nonprofit Terms; Industry Terms: Not Available to Industry
Depositor comments: Please note that the ORFs in this collection were cloned open-ended (without a stop codon).
How to cite: KHBD00279 was a gift from Bart Deplancke (Addgene plasmid # 34406 ; http://n2t.net/addgene:34406 ; RRID:Addgene_34406)
